>Addgene plasmid #250216 | pWZLhygro-MyoD-K/R-ER(T)-3xT7 | addgene full sequence | sequence record 497795 | Addgene NGS Result
ATGGAGCTTCTATCGCCGCCACTCCGGGACATAGACTTGACAGGCCCCGACGGCTCTCTCTGCTCCTTTG
AGACAGCAGACGACTTCTATGATGATCCGTGTTTCGACTCACCAGACCTGCGCTTTTTTGAGGACCTGGA
CCCGCGCCTGGTGCACGTGGGAGCCCTCCTGAAACCGGAGGAGCACGCACACTTCTCTACTGCGGTGCAC
CCAGGCCCAGGCGCTCGTGAGGATGAGCATGTGCGCGCGCCCAGCGGGCACCACCAGGCGGGTCGCTGCT
TGCTGTGGGCCTGCAGGGCGTGCAGGCGCAGGACCACCAACGCTGATCGCCGCAAGGCCGCCACCATGCG
CGAGCGCCGCCGCCTGAGCAAAGTGAATGAGGCCTTCGAGACGCTCAAGCGCTGCACGTCCAGCAACCCG
AACCAGCGGCTACCCAAGGTGGAGATCCTGCGCAACGCCATCCGCTACATCGAAGGTCTGCAGGCTCTGC
TGCGCGACCAGGACGCCGCGCCCCCTGGCGATCGAAATGAAATGGGTGCTTCAGGAGACATGAGGGCTGC
CAACCTTTGGCCAAGCCCTCTTGTGATTAAGCACACTAAGAAGAATAGCCCTGCCTTGTCCTTGACAGCT
GACCAGATGGTCAGTGCCTTGTTGGATGCTGAACCGCCCATGATCTATTCTGAATATGATCCTTCTAGAC
CCTTCAGTGAAGCCTCAATGATGGGCTTATTGACCAACCTAGCAGATAGGGAGCTGGTTCATATGATCAA
CTGGGCAAAGAGAGTGCCAGGCTTTGGGGACTTGAATCTCCATGATCAGGTCCACCTTCTCGAGTGTGCC
TGGCTGGAGATTCTGATGATTGGTCTCGTCTGGCGCTCCATGGAACACCCGGGGAAGCTCCTGTTTGCTC
CTAACTTGCTCCTGGACAGGAATCAAGGTAAATGTGTGGAAGGCATGGTGGAGATCTTTGACATGTTGCT
TGCTACGTCAAGTCGGTTCCGCATGATGAACCTGCAGGGTGAAGAGTTTGTGTGCCTCAAATCCATCATT
TTGCTTAATTCCGGAGTGTACACGTTTCTGTCCAGCACCTTGAAGTCTCTGGAAGAGAAGGACCACATCC
ACCGTGTCCTGGACAAGATCACAGACACTTTGATCCACCTGATGGCCAAAGCTGGCCTGACTCTGCAGCA
GCAGCATCGCCGCCTAGCTCAGCTCCTTCTCATTCTTTCCCATATCCGGCATATGAGTAACAAACGCATG
GAGCATCTCTACAACATGAAATGCAAGAACGTGGTACCCCTCTATGACCTGCTCCTGGAGATGTTGGATG
CCCACCGCCTTCATGCCCCAGCCAGTCGCATGGGAGTGCCCCCAGAGGAGCCCAGCCAGACCCAGCTGGC
CACCACCAGCTCCACTTCAGCACATTCCTTACAAACCTACTACATACCCCCGGAAGCAGAGGGCTTCCCC
AACACGATCGCCGCTGCCTTCTACGCACCTGGACCGCTGCCCCCAGGCCGTGGCAGCGAGCACTACAGTG
GCGACTCAGACGCGTCCAGCCCGCGCTCCAACTGCTCTGATGGCATGATGGATTACAGCGGCCCCCCAAG
CGGCCCCCGGCGGCAGAATGGCTACGACACCGCCTACTACAGTGAGGCGGTGCGCGAGTCCAGGCCAGGG
AAGAGTGCGGCTGTGTCGAGCCTCGACTGCCTGTCCAGCATAGTGGAGCGCATCTCCACAGACAGCCCCG
CTGCGCCTGCGCTGCTTTTGGCAGATGCACCACCAGAGTCGCCTCCGGGTCCGCCAGAGGGGGCATCCCT
AAGCGACACAGAACAGGGAACCCAGACCCCGTCTCCCGACGCCGCCCCTCAGTGTCCTGCAGGCTCAAAC
CCCAATGCGATTTATCAGGTGCTTGGATCCGGTGGAAGTATGGCTAGCATGACTGGCGGGCAGCAAATGG
GCGGGTCTAGCGCAATGGCATCTATGACCGGAGGTCAACAGATGGGAGGTTCCTCAGCCATGGCGAGTAT
GACAGGTGGCCAACAGATGGGTTAAGAATTCGCCAGCACAGTGGTCGACCAATTCCGGTTATTTTCCACC
ATATTGCCGTCTTTTGGCAATGTGAGGGCCCGGAAACCTGGCCCTGTCTTCTTGACGAGCATTCCTAGGG
GTCTTTCCCCTCTCGCCAAAGGAATGCAAGGTCTGTTGAATGTCGTGAAGGAAGCAGTTCCTCTGGAAGC
TTCTTGAAGACAAACAACGTCTGTAGCGACCCTTTGCAGGCAGCGGAACCCCCCACCTGGCGACAGGTGC
CTCTGCGGCCAAAAGCCACGTGTATAAGATACACCTGCAAAGGCGGCACAACCCCAGTGCCACGTTGTGA
GTTGGATAGTTGTGGAAAGAGTCAAATGGCTCTCCTCAAGCGTATTCAACAAGGGGCTGAAGGATGCCCA
GAAGGTACCCCATTGTATGGGATCTGATCTGGGGCCTCGGTGCACATGCTTTACATGTGTTTAGTCGAGG
TTAAAAAACGTCTAGGCCCCCCGAACCACGGGGACGTGGTTTTCCTTTGAAAAACACGATGATAATACCA
TGAAAAAGCCTGAACTCACCGCGACGTCTGTCGAGAAGTTTCTGATCGAAAAGTTCGACAGCGTCTCCGA
CCTGATGCAGCTCTCGGAGGGCGAAGAATCTCGTGCTTTCAGCTTCGATGTAGGAGGGCGTGGATATGTC
CTGCGGGTAAATAGCTGCGCCGATGGTTTCTACAAAGATCGTTATGTTTATCGGCACTTTGCATCGGCCG
CGCTCCCGATTCCGGAAGTGCTTGACATTGGGGAATTTAGCGAGAGCCTGACCTATTGCATCTCCCGCCG
TGCACAGGGTGTCACGTTGCAAGACCTGCCTGAAACCGAACTGCCCGCTGTTCTGCAGCCGGTCGCGGAG
GCCATGGATGCGATCGCTGCGGCCGATCTTAGCCAGACGAGCGGGTTCGGCCCATTCGGACCGCAAGGAA
TCGGTCAATACACTACATGGCGTGATTTCATATGCGCGATTGCTGATCCCCATGTGTATCACTGGCAAAC
TGTGATGGACGACACCGTCAGTGCGTCCGTCGCGCAGGCTCTCGATGAGCTGATGCTTTGGGCCGAGGAC
TGCCCCGAAGTCCGGCACCTCGTGCACGCGGATTTCGGCTCCAACAATGTCCTGACGGACAATGGCCGCA
TAACAGCGGTCATTGACTGGAGCGAGGCGATGTTCGGGGATTCCCAATACGAGGTCGCCAACATCTTCTT
CTGGAGGCCGTGGTTGGCTTGTATGGAGCAGCAGACGCGCTACTTCGAGCGGAGGCATCCGGAGCTTGCA
GGATCGCCGCGGCTCCGGGCGTATATGCTCCGCATTGGTCTTGACCAACTCTATCAGAGCTTGGTTGACG
GCAATTTCGATGATGCAGCTTGGGCGCAGGGTCGATGCGACGCAATCGTCCGATCCGGAGCCGGGACTGT
CGGGCGTACACAAATCGCCCGCAGAAGCGCGGCCGTCTGGACCGATGGCTGTGTAGAAGTACTCGCCGAT
AGTGGAAACCGACGCCCCAGCACTCGTCCGAGGGCAAAGGAATAGAGTAGATGCCGACCGGGATCTATCG
ATAAAATAAAAGATTTTATTTAGTCTCCAGAAAAAGGGGGGAATGAAAGACCCCACCTGTAGGTTTGGCA
AGCTAGCTTAAGTAACGCCATTTTGCAAGGCATGGAAAAATACATAACTGAGAATAGAGAAGTTCAGATC
AAGGTCAGGAACAGATGGAACAGCTGAATATGGGCCAAACAGGATATCTGTGGTAAGCAGTTCCTGCCCC
GGCTCAGGGCCAAGAACAGATGGAACAGCTGAATATGGGCCAAACAGGATATCTGTGGTAAGCAGTTCCT
GCCCCGGCTCAGGGCCAAGAACAGATGGTCCCCAGATGCGGTCCAGCCCTCAGCAGTTTCTAGAGAACCA
TCAGATGTTTCCAGGGTGCCCCAAGGACCTGAAATGACCCTGTGCCTTATTTGAACTAACCAATCAGTTC
GCTTCTCGCTTCTGTTCGCGCGCTTCTGCTCCCCGAGCTCAATAAAAGAGCCCACAACCCCTCACTCGGG
GCGCCAGTCCTCCGATTGACTGAGTCGCCCGGGTACCCGTGTATCCAATAAACCCTCTTGCAGTTGCATC
CGACTTGTGGTCTCGCTGTTCCTTGGGAGGGTCTCCTCTGAGTGATTGACTACCCGTCAGCGGGGGTCTT
TCACATGCAGCATGTATCAAAATTAATTTGGTTTTTTTTCTTAAGTATTTACATTAAATGGCCATAGTTG
CATTAATGAATCGGCCAACGCGCGGGGAGAGGCGGTTTGCGTATTGGGCGCTCTTCCGCTTCCTCGCTCA
CTGACTCGCTGCGCTCGGTCGTTCGGCTGCGGCGAGCGGTATCAGCTCACTCAAAGGCGGTAATACGGTT
ATCCACAGAATCAGGGGATAACGCAGGAAAGAACATGTGAGCAAAAGGCCAGCAAAAGGCCAGGAACCGT
AAAAAGGCCGCGTTGCTGGCGTTTTTCCATAGGCTCCGCCCCCCTGACGAGCATCACAAAAATCGACGCT
CAAGTCAGAGGTGGCGAAACCCGACAGGACTATAAAGATACCAGGCGTTTCCCCCTGGAAGCTCCCTCGT
GCGCTCTCCTGTTCCGACCCTGCCGCTTACCGGATACCTGTCCGCCTTTCTCCCTTCGGGAAGCGTGGCG
CTTTCTCATAGCTCACGCTGTAGGTATCTCAGTTCGGTGTAGGTCGTTCGCTCCAAGCTGGGCTGTGTGC
ACGAACCCCCCGTTCAGCCCGACCGCTGCGCCTTATCCGGTAACTATCGTCTTGAGTCCAACCCGGTAAG
ACACGACTTATCGCCACTGGCAGCAGCCACTGGTAACAGGATTAGCAGAGCGAGGTATGTAGGCGGTGCT
ACAGAGTTCTTGAAGTGGTGGCCTAACTACGGCTACACTAGAAGAACAGTATTTGGTATCTGCGCTCTGC
TGAAGCCAGTTACCTTCGGAAAAAGAGTTGGTAGCTCTTGATCCGGCAAACAAACCACCGCTGGTAGCGG
TGGTTTTTTTGTTTGCAAGCAGCAGATTACGCGCAGAAAAAAAGGATCTCAAGAAGATCCTTTGATCTTT
TCTACGGGGTCTGACGCTCAGTGGAACGAAAACTCACGTTAAGGGATTTTGGTCATGAGATTATCAAAAA
GGATCTTCACCTAGATCCTTTTGCGGCCGCAAATCAATCTAAAGTATATATGAGTAAACTTGGTCTGACA
GTTACCAATGCTTAATCAGTGAGGCACCTATCTCAGCGATCTGTCTATTTCGTTCATCCATAGTTGCCTG
ACTCCCCGTCGTGTAGATAACTACGATACGGGAGGGCTTACCATCTGGCCCCAGTGCTGCAATGATACCG
CGAGACCCACGCTCACCGGCTCCAGATTTATCAGCAATAAACCAGCCAGCCGGAAGGGCCGAGCGCAGAA
GTGGTCCTGCAACTTTATCCGCCTCCATCCAGTCTATTAATTGTTGCCGGGAAGCTAGAGTAAGTAGTTC
GCCAGTTAATAGTTTGCGCAACGTTGTTGCCATTGCTACAGGCATCGTGGTGTCACGCTCGTCGTTTGGT
ATGGCTTCATTCAGCTCCGGTTCCCAACGATCAAGGCGAGTTACATGATCCCCCATGTTGTGCAAAAAAG
CGGTTAGCTCCTTCGGTCCTCCGATCGTTGTCAGAAGTAAGTTGGCCGCAGTGTTATCACTCATGGTTAT
GGCAGCACTGCATAATTCTCTTACTGTCATGCCATCCGTAAGATGCTTTTCTGTGACTGGTGAGTACTCA
ACCAAGTCATTCTGAGAATAGTGTATGCGGCGACCGAGTTGCTCTTGCCCGGCGTCAATACGGGATAATA
CCGCGCCACATAGCAGAACTTTAAAAGTGCTCATCATTGGAAAACGTTCTTCGGGGCGAAAACTCTCAAG
GATCTTACCGCTGTTGAGATCCAGTTCGATGTAACCCACTCGTGCACCCAACTGATCTTCAGCATCTTTT
ACTTTCACCAGCGTTTCTGGGTGAGCAAAAACAGGAAGGCAAAATGCCGCAAAAAAGGGAATAAGGGCGA
CACGGAAATGTTGAATACTCATACTCTTCCTTTTTCAATATTATTGAAGCATTTATCAGGGTTATTGTCT
CATGAGCGGATACATATTTGAATGTATTTAGAAAAATAAACAAATAGGGGTTCCGCGCACATTTCCCCGA
AAAGTGCCACCTGCAGCCTGAATATGGGCCAAACAGGATATCTGTGGTAAGCAGTTCCTGCCCCGGCTCA
GGGCCAAGAACAGATGGAACAGCTGAATATGGGCCAAACAGGATATCTGTGGTAAGCAGTTCCTGCCCCG
GCTCAGGGCCAAGAACAGATGGTCCCCAGATGCGGTCCAGCCCTCAGCAGTTTCTAGAGAACCATCAGAT
GTTTCCAGGGTGCCCCAAGGACCTGAAATGACCCTGTGCCTTATTTGAACTAACCAATCAGTTCGCTTCT
CGCTTCTGTTCGCGCGCTTCTGCTCCCCGAGCTCAATAAAAGAGCCCACAACCCCTCACTCGGGGCGCCA
GTCCTCCGATTGACTGAGTCGCCCGGGTACCCGTGTATCCAATAAACCCTCTTGCAGTTGCATCCGACTT
GTGGTCTCGCTGTTCCTTGGGAGGGTCTCCTCTGAGTGATTGACTACCCGTCAGCGGGGGTCTTTCATTT
GGGGGCTCGTCCGGGATCGGGAGACCCCTGCCCAGGGACCACCGACCCACCACCGGGAGGCAAGCTGGCC
AGCAACTTATCTGTGTCTGTCCGATTGTCTAGTGTCTATGACTGATTTTATGCGCCTGCGTCGGTACTAG
TTAGCTAACTAGCTCTGTATCTGGCGGACCCGTGGTGGAACTGACGAGTTCTGAACACCCGGCCGCAACC
CTGGGAGACGTCCCAGGGACTTTGGGGGCCGTTTTTGTGGCCCGACCTGAGGAAGGGAGTCGATGTGGAA
TCCGACCCCGTCAGGATATGTGGTTCTGGTAGGAGACGAGAACCTAAAACAGTTCCCGCCTCCGTCTGAA
TTTTTGCTTTCGGTTTGGAACCGAAGCCGCGCGTCTTGTCTGCTGCAGCGCTGCAGCATCGTTCTGTGTT
GTCTCTGTCTGACTGTGTTTCTGTATTTGTCTGAAAATTAGGGCCAGACTGTTACCACTCCCTTAAGTTT
GACCTTAGGTCACTGGAAAGATGTCGAGCGGATCGCTCACAACCAGTCGGTAGATGTCAAGAAGAGACGT
TGGGTTACCTTCTGCTCTGCAGAATGGCCAACCTTTAACGTCGGATGGCCGCGAGACGGCACCTTTAACC
GAGACCTCATCACCCAGGTTAAGATCAAGGTCTTTTCACCTGGCCCGCATGGACACCCAGACCAGGTCCC
CTACATCGTGACCTGGGAAGCCTTGGCTTTTGACCCCCCTCCCTGGGTCAAGCCCTTTGTACACCCTAAG
CCTCCGCCTCCTCTTCCTCCATCCGCCCCGTCTCTCCCCCTTGAACCTCCTCGTTCGACCCCGCCTCGAT
CCTCCCTTTATCCAGCCCTCACTCCTTCTCTAGGCGCCGGCCGGATCCCAGTGTGGTGGTACGTAGGAAT
TCCCACC
Features (pLannotate 1.2.2; 13 found; start..end, strand, type, name):
      1..519     +  CDS            MYOD1 (fragment): MYOD1_HUMAN - Also known as BHLHC1, MYF3, MYOD. Experimental evidence at protein level: Swiss-Prot protein existence level 1. Acts as a transcriptional activator that promotes transcription of muscle-specific target genes and plays a role in muscle differentiation. Together with MYF5 and MYOG, co-occupies muscle-specific gene promoter core region during myogenesis. Induces fibroblasts to differentiate into myoblasts. Interacts with and is inhibited by the twist protein. This interaction probably involves the basic domains of both proteins (By similarity). From Homo sapiens (Human).
    523..1479    +  CDS            Esr1 (fragment): ESR1_MOUSE - Also known as Esr, Estr, Estra, Nr3a1. Experimental evidence at protein level: Swiss-Prot protein existence level 1. Nuclear hormone receptor. The steroid hormones and their receptors are involved in the regulation of eukaryotic gene expression and affect cellular proliferation and differentiation in target tissues. Ligand-dependent nuclear transactivation involves either direct homodimer binding to a palindromic estrogen response element (ERE) sequence or association with other DNA-binding transcription factors, such as AP-1/c-Jun, c-Fos, ATF-2, Sp1 and Sp3, to mediate ERE- indep
   2124..2585    +  misc_feature   IRES: internal ribosome entry site (IRES) of the encephalomyocarditis virus (EMCV)
   2590..3612    +  CDS            hph: KHYB_ECOLX - Experimental evidence at protein level: Swiss-Prot protein existence level 1. The aminoglycoside phosphotransferases achieve inactivation of their antibiotic substrates by phosphorylation. Only phosphorylates hygromycin and closely related compounds such as demethyl analogs and destomycin. From Escherichia coli.
   3682..3803    +  LTR            3' LTR (ΔU3) (fragment): self-inactivating 3' long terminal repeat (LTR) from Moloney murine leukemia virus
   3804..4273    +  LTR            LTR: long terminal repeat from Moloney murine leukemia virus
   4339..4391    -  CDS            lacI (fragment): lac repressor; lacI; The lac repressor binds to the lac operator to inhibit transcription in E. coli. This inhibition can be relieved by adding lactose or isopropyl-β-D-thiogalactopyranoside (IPTG).
   4574..5162    -  rep_origin     ori: high-copy-number ColE1/pMB1/pBR322/pUC origin of replication
   5322..6182    -  CDS            AmpR: β-lactamase; bla; confers resistance to ampicillin, carbenicillin, and related antibiotics
   6183..6287    -  promoter       AmpR promoter: bla
   6318..6787    +  LTR            LTR: long terminal repeat from Moloney murine leukemia virus
   6911..7185    +  misc_feature   MESV Ψ (fragment): packaging signal of murine embryonic stem cell virus
   7252..7668    +  CDS            gag (truncated): truncated Moloney murine leukemia virus (MMLV) gag gene lacking the start codon
