[The description below was written by a language model from this plasmid's Addgene catalogue record and pLannotate feature annotations shown in this document.]
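Description:
pWZLhygro-MyoD-K/R-ER(T)-3xT7 is a Moloney murine leukemia virus-based retroviral expression vector built on the pWZLhygro backbone, intended for stable delivery into mammalian cells. In bacteria it is maintained through a high-copy ColE1/pUC-type origin and an ampicillin resistance gene driven by the bla promoter. The viral portion comprises a 5′ MMLV LTR, a packaging signal (annotated as an MESV-type Ψ fragment) and a truncated gag region lacking its start codon, which together allow the genomic transcript to be packaged in a suitable packaging cell line. A 3′ LTR closes the provirus. No separate internal promoter is annotated, so expression presumably comes from the 5′ LTR.

The payload is a mouse MyoD cDNA in which lysines 99, 102 and 104 are changed to arginine. It is fused to an estrogen receptor ligand-binding fragment (annotated as mouse Esr1) and carries a C-terminal 3xT7 epitope tag for detection. The annotation tool matched the MyoD segment to the human orthologue, but the catalogue states mouse origin, and the T7 tag itself is not annotated. ER(T) fusions of this kind are generally used to make a protein's activity dependent on tamoxifen-type ligands, which would allow inducible control of this myogenic transcription factor. Downstream, an EMCV IRES links the hygromycin phosphotransferase gene to the same transcript, so hygromycin selection enriches for cells expressing the fusion.

The record gives the purpose only as expression of the K-to-R mutant; it would suit comparison with wild-type MyoD-ER in myogenic conversion assays. The sequenced record (7,707 nt) is somewhat shorter than the listed total size of 7,975 bp.
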