Addgene plasmid #250216: pWZLhygro-MyoD-K/R-ER(T)-3xT7
Purpose: Expresses mouse MyoD-K/R-ER(T)-3xT7 cDNA where K99, K102, and K104 residues of MyoD proteins were mutated to R.
Depositing lab: Kai Ge. Depositing organization: National Institute of Diabetes & Digestive & Kidney Diseases (NIDDK).
Backbone
  Vector backbone: pWZLhygro
  Backbone size w/o insert (bp): 5915
  Total vector size (bp): 7975
  Vector type: Mammalian Expression, Retroviral
  Selectable markers: Hygromycin
Growth in bacteria
  Bacterial resistance: Ampicillin, 100 μg/mL
  Growth temperature: 37°C
  Growth strain: NEB Stable
  Copy number: High Copy
Gene/Insert
  Gene/Insert name: MyoD-K/R-ER(T)-3xT7 (alt name: MyoD)
  Species: M. musculus (mouse)
  Insert size (bp): 2060
  Mutation: changed lysines (K) 99, K102, and K104 to arginines (R)
  Entrez Gene: Myod1 (a.k.a. MYF3, MyoD, Myod-1, bHLHc1)
  Tag / fusion protein: 3xT7 tag (C terminal on insert)
  Cloning method: Restriction Enzyme; 5′ cloning site EcoRI (not destroyed); 3′ cloning site EcoRI (not destroyed)
  Sequencing primers: 5′ pBABE 5'
Terms and licenses: Academic/Nonprofit Terms; Industry Terms: Not Available to Industry
How to cite: pWZLhygro-MyoD-K/R-ER(T)-3xT7 was a gift from Kai Ge (Addgene plasmid # 250216 ; http://n2t.net/addgene:250216 ; RRID:Addgene_250216)
