>Addgene plasmid #250216 | pWZLhygro-MyoD-K/R-ER(T)-3xT7 | depositor partial sequence | sequence record 493833 | Partial cDNA insert sequenced with pBABE 5' primer (5'-CTTTATCCAGCCCTCAC-3')
CCACCATGGAGCTTCTATCGCCGCCACTCCGGGACATAGACTTGACAGGCCCCGACGGCTCTCTCTGCTC
CTTTGAGACAGCAGACGACTTCTATGATGATCCGTGTTTCGACTCACCAGACCTGCGCTTTTTTGAGGAC
CTGGACCCGCGCCTGGTGCACGTGGGAGCCCTCCTGAAACCGGAGGAGCACGCACACTTCTCTACTGCGG
TGCACCCAGGCCCAGGCGCTCGTGAGGATGAGCATGTGCGCGCGCCCAGCGGGCACCACCAGGCGGGTCG
CTGCTTGCTGTGGGCCTGCAGGGCGTGCAGGCGCAGGACCACCAACGCTGATCGCCGCAAGGCCGCCACC
ATGCGCGAGCGCCGCCGCCTGAGCAAAGTGAATGAGGCCTTCGAGACGCTCAAGCGCTGCACGTCCAGCA
ACCCGAACCAGCGGCTACCCAAGGTGGAGATCCTGCGCAACGCCATCCGCTACATCGAAGGTCTGCAGGC
TCTGCTGCGCGACCAGGACGCCGCGCCCCCTGGCGATCGAAATGAAATGGGTGCTTCAGGAGACATGAGG
GCTGCCAACCTTTGGCCAAGCCCTCTTGTGATTAAGCACACTAAGAAGAATAGCCCTGCCTTGTCCTTGA
CAGCTGACCAGATGGTCAGTGCCTTGTTGGATGCTGAACCGCCCATGATCTATTCTGAATATGATCCTTC
TAGACCCTTCAGTGAAGCCTCAATGATGGGCTTATTGACCAACCTAGCAGATAGGGAGCTGGTTCATATG
ATCAACTGGGCAAAGAGAGTGCCAGGCTTTGGGGACTTGAATCTCCATGATCAGGTCCACCTTCTCGAGT
GTGCCTGGCTGGAGATTCTGATGATTGGTCTCGTCTGGCG
