>Addgene plasmid #250216 | pWZLhygro-MyoD-K/R-ER(T)-3xT7 | depositor partial sequence | sequence record 493834 | Partial cDNA insert sequenced with a IRES-R primer
TTCTCATTCTTTCCCATATCCGGCATATGAGTAACAAACGCATGGAGCATCTCTACAACATGAAATGCAA
GAACGTGGTACCCCTCTATGACCTGCTCCTGGAGATGTTGGATGCCCACCGCCTTCATGCCCCAGCCAGT
CGCATGGGAGTGCCCCCAGAGGAGCCCAGCCAGACCCAGCTGGCCACCACCAGCTCCACTTCAGCACATT
CCTTACAAACCTACTACATACCCCCGGAAGCAGAGGGCTTCCCCAACACGATCGCCGCTGCCTTCTACGC
ACCTGGACCGCTGCCCCCAGGCCGTGGCAGCGAGCACTACAGTGGCGACTCAGACGCGTCCAGCCCGCGC
TCCAACTGCTCTGATGGCATGATGGATTACAGCGGCCCCCCAAGCGGCCCCCGGCGGCAGAATGGCTACG
ACACCGCCTACTACAGTGAGGCGGTGCGCGAGTCCAGGCCAGGGAAGAGTGCGGCTGTGTCGAGCCTCGA
CTGCCTGTCCAGCATAGTGGAGCGCATCTCCACAGACAGCCCCGCTGCGCCTGCGCTGCTTTTGGCAGAT
GCACCACCAGAGTCGCCTCCGGGTCCGCCAGAGGGGGCATCCCTAAGCGACACAGAACAGGGAACCCAGA
CCCCGTCTCCCGACGCCGCCCCTCAGTGTCCTGCAGGCTCAAACCCCAATGCGATTTATCAGGTGCTTGG
ATCCGGTGGAAGTATGGCTAGCATGACTGGCGGGCAGCAAATGGGCGGGTCTAGCGCAATGGCATCTATG
ACCGGAGGTCAACAGATGGGAGGTTCCTCAGCCATGGCGAGTATGACAGGTGGCCAACAGATGGGTTAA
